Addgene plasmid #21469: PHyTc Notch4HA
Depositing lab: Jan Kitajewski. Depositing organization: Columbia University.
Backbone
  Vector backbone: pHyTc
  Backbone size w/o insert (bp): 7600
  Vector type: Retroviral
  Selectable markers: Hygromycin
Growth in bacteria
  Bacterial resistance: Ampicillin, 100 μg/mL
  Growth temperature: 37°C
  Growth strain: Stbl2
  Copy number: High Copy
Gene/Insert
  Gene/Insert name: Notch4
  Species: M. musculus (mouse)
  Insert size (bp): 6677
  Entrez Gene: Notch4 (a.k.a. Int-3, Int3, N4)
  Tag / fusion protein: HA (C terminal on insert)
  Cloning method: Restriction Enzyme
  Sequencing primers: 5′ N/A
Terms and licenses: Academic/Nonprofit Terms; Industry Terms: Not Available to Industry
How to cite: PHyTc Notch4HA was a gift from Jan Kitajewski (Addgene plasmid # 21469 ; http://n2t.net/addgene:21469 ; RRID:Addgene_21469)
