[The description below was written by a language model from this plasmid's Addgene catalogue record.]
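Description:
PHyTc Notch4HA is a retroviral expression plasmid built on the pHyTc backbone (about 7.6 kb without insert) that carries mouse Notch4, also known as Int-3, as an insert of roughly 6.7 kb. The coding sequence is fused at its C terminus to an HA epitope tag, so the expressed receptor can be detected or immunoprecipitated with anti-HA antibodies without relying on Notch4-specific reagents. The insert was introduced by restriction enzyme cloning. The record does not state which promoter drives Notch4 expression, and no feature table is provided. The arrangement of the viral long terminal repeats, the packaging signal and any internal promoters therefore cannot be described from the available information.

In bacteria the plasmid is maintained at high copy number under ampicillin selection. The recorded propagation strain is Stbl2, a recombination-deficient host commonly chosen for retroviral vectors because their repeated LTR sequences are prone to rearrangement. In mammalian cells the vector confers hygromycin resistance, which allows selection of stably transduced or transfected populations. As a retroviral vector, it would normally be introduced into a packaging cell line to produce virus particles that deliver and integrate the Notch4-HA cassette into dividing target cells. The record does not state a specific purpose, but a construct of this kind suits stable ectopic expression of tagged Notch4 in cultured cells for studies of Notch signalling.
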