>Addgene plasmid #21469 | PHyTc Notch4HA | addgene partial sequence | sequence record 27190 | 21469 with mNotch4-F (CTAGGGCATCACAGGATGACT)
GAGCCTGCGGCTCCGCCTGCAGTGCGCCGATCCCGCCTCCCAGCCTGACCCCGTCCCCAGAACGTGGATC
CCCTCAAGTTGCCTGGGGTCTTCCAGTTCACCAAGAGATTCCCTTAAACTCGGTTGTAAGAAATCTGAAC
TCCATGGCCTACCCATATGATGTTCCAGATTACGCTTCTTTGGGTCCAGGGCCTTAATTAATTAAGATCC
GGCTCTAGCCTAACACGAGCCATAGATAAAATAAAAGATTTTATTTAGTCTCCAGAAAAAGGGGGGAATG
AAAGACCCCACCTGTAGGTTTGGCAAGCTAGCTTAAGTAACGCCATTTTGCAAGGCATGGAAAAATACAT
AACTGAGAATAGAGAAGTTCAGATCAAGGTCAGGAACAGATGGAACAGCTGAATATGGGCCAAACAGGAT
ATCTGTGGTAAGCAGTTCCTGCCCCGGCTCAGGGCCAAGAACAGATGGAACAGCTGAATATGGGCCAAAC
AGGATATCTGTGGTAAGCAGTTCCTGCCCCGGCTCAGGGCCAAGAACAGATGGTCCCCAGATGCGGTCCA
GCCCTCAGCAGTTTCTAGAGAACCATCAGATGTTTCCAGGGTGCCCCAAGGACCTGAAATGACCCTGTGC
CTTATTTGAACTAACCAATCAGTTCGCTTCTCGCTTCTGTTCGCGCGCTTCTGCTCCCCGAGCTCAATAA
AAGANCCCACAACCCCTNNCTCGGGGNNGCCAGTCCTCCGATTGACTGAGTCGCCCGGGNACCCGTGTAT
CCNNAAACCCTNNNCAGTTGCATCCGAN
