>Addgene plasmid #21469 | PHyTc Notch4HA | addgene partial sequence | sequence record 27191 | 21469 with LNCX
TTTTGACCTCCATAGAAGACACCGGGACCGATCCAGCCTCCGCGGCCCCAAGCTGCGGCCGCAGCTTATC
GATAGGAATTCCTGCAGCCCCCACAAGGGCTCTGAGGGTCCCTGCCTGAAGAGGGAGAGGAGATCCGGGC
CAGGGGCAGGTGCTCTGGAATGCAGCCCCAGTTGCTGCTGCTGCTGCTCTTGCCACTCAATTTCCCTGTC
ATCCTGACCAGAGAGCTTCTGTGTGGAGGATCCCCAGAGCCCTGTGCCAACGGAGGCACCTGCCTGAGGC
TATCTCGGGGACAAGGGATCTGCCAGTGTGCCCCTGGATTTCTGGGTGAGACTTGCCAGTTTCCTGACCC
CTGCAGGGATACCCAACTCTGCAAGAATGGTGGCAGCTGCCAAGCCCTGCTCCCCACACCCCCAAGCTCC
CGTAGTCCTACTTCTCCACTGACCCCTCACTTCTCCTGCACCTGCCCCTCTGGCTTCACCGGTGATCGAT
GCCAAACCCATCTGGAAGAGCTCTGTCCACCTTCTTTCTGTTCCAACGGGGGTCACTGCTATGTTCAGGC
CTCAGGCCGCCCACAGTGCTCCTGCGAGCCTGGGTGGACAGGTGAG
